>Addgene plasmid #78632 | pLJM1-EGFP-BarcodeV2 | depositor full sequence | sequence record 147177 | full map
TATGCCAAGTACGCCCCCTATTGACGTCAATGACGGTAAATGGCCCGCCTGGCATTATGCCCAGTACATG
ACCTTATGGGACTTTCCTACTTGGCAGTACATCTACGTATTAGTCATCGCTATTACCATGGTGATGCGGT
TTTGGCAGTACATCAATGGGCGTGGATAGCGGTTTGACTCACGGGGATTTCCAAGTCTCCACCCCATTGA
CGTCAATGGGAGTTTGTTTTGGCACCAAAATCAACGGGACTTTCCAAAATGTCGTAACAACTCCGCCCCA
TTGACGCAAATGGGCGGTAGGCGTGTACGGTGGGAGGTCTATATAAGCAGAGCTGGTTTAGTGAACCGTC
AGATCCGCTAGCGCTACCGGTCGCCACCATGGTGAGCAAGGGCGAGGAGCTGTTCACCGGGGTGGTGCCC
ATCCTGGTCGAGCTGGACGGCGACGTAAACGGCCACAAGTTCAGCGTGTCCGGCGAGGGCGAGGGCGATG
CCACCTACGGCAAGCTGACCCTGAAGTTCATCTGCACCACCGGCAAGCTGCCCGTGCCCTGGCCCACCCT
CGTGACCACCCTGACCTACGGCGTGCAGTGCTTCAGCCGCTACCCCGACCACATGAAGCAGCACGACTTC
TTCAAGTCCGCCATGCCCGAAGGCTACGTCCAGGAGCGCACCATCTTCTTCAAGGACGACGGCAACTACA
AGACCCGCGCCGAGGTGAAGTTCGAGGGCGACACCCTGGTGAACCGCATCGAGCTGAAGGGCATCGACTT
CAAGGAGGACGGCAACATCCTGGGGCACAAGCTGGAGTACAACTACAACAGCCACAACGTCTATATCATG
GCCGACAAGCAGAAGAACGGCATCAAGGTGAACTTCAAGATCCGCCACAACATCGAGGACGGCAGCGTGC
AGCTCGCCGACCACTACCAGCAGAACACCCCCATCGGCGACGGCCCCGTGCTGCTGCCCGACAACCACTA
CCTGAGCACCCAGTCCGCCCTGAGCAAAGACCCCAACGAGAAGCGCGATCACATGGTCCTGCTGGAGTTC
GTGACCGCCGCCGGGATCACTCTCGGCATGGACGAGCTGTACAAGTCCGGACTCAGATCTCGAGCTCAAG
CTTCGAGCACTGTGGCTGGGGGAGGTGGAAATCGGCTGTGCGGCCAGAGGTGGAGGAATAGGCCACTGCG
ACTGGAGGAGGTGGATACTGGCACTGCAGCCTGGGGGTGAGGTAGATGCCACAGCGGCCGGAGGTGGCAG
TTCTAGGCACGGAGGCTGGAAGTGGTGGTGAAAGGCACTGGGGCAGGAGATGGAGGACTTTGTCACTGCG
GCTGCAGATGGTGGGAATTGGCTCTTCGGCTGGAGGTAGAGGCTAATCGAATTCTCGACCTCGAGACAAA
TGGCAGTATTCATCCACAATTTTAAAAGAAAAGGGGGGATTGGGGGGTACAGTGCAGGGGAAAGAATAGT
AGACATAATAGCAACAGACATACAAACTAAAGAATTACAAAAACAAATTACAAAAATTCAAAATTTTCGG
GTTTATTACAGGGACAGCAGAGATCCACTTTGGCCGCGGCTCGAGGGGGTTGGGGTTGCGCCTTTTCCAA
GGCAGCCCTGGGTTTGCGCAGGGACGCGGCTGCTCTGGGCGTGGTTCCGGGAAACGCAGCGGCGCCGACC
CTGGGTCTCGCACATTCTTCACGTCCGTTCGCAGCGTCACCCGGATCTTCGCCGCTACCCTTGTGGGCCC
CCCGGCGACGCTTCCTGCTCCGCCCCTAAGTCGGGAAGGTTCCTTGCGGTTCGCGGCGTGCCGGACGTGA
CAAACGGAAGCCGCACGTCTCACTAGTACCCTCGCAGACGGACAGCGCCAGGGAGCAATGGCAGCGCGCC
GACCGCGATGGGCTGTGGCCAATAGCGGCTGCTCAGCAGGGCGCGCCGAGAGCAGCGGCCGGGAAGGGGC
GGTGCGGGAGGCGGGGTGTGGGGCGGTAGTGTGGGCCCTGTTCCTGCCCGCGCGGTGTTCCGCATTCTGC
AAGCCTCCGGAGCGCACGTCGGCAGTCGGCTCCCTCGTTGACCGAATCACCGACCTCTCTCCCCAGGGGG
ATCCACCGGAGCTTACCATGACCGAGTACAAGCCCACGGTGCGCCTCGCCACCCGCGACGACGTCCCCAG
GGCCGTACGCACCCTCGCCGCCGCGTTCGCCGACTACCCCGCCACGCGCCACACCGTCGATCCGGACCGC
CACATCGAGCGGGTCACCGAGCTGCAAGAACTCTTCCTCACGCGCGTCGGGCTCGACATCGGCAAGGTGT
GGGTCGCGGACGACGGCGCCGCGGTGGCGGTCTGGACCACGCCGGAGAGCGTCGAAGCGGGGGCGGTGTT
CGCCGAGATCGGCCCGCGCATGGCCGAGTTGAGCGGTTCCCGGCTGGCCGCGCAGCAACAGATGGAAGGC
CTCCTGGCGCCGCACCGGCCCAAGGAGCCCGCGTGGTTCCTGGCCACCGTCGGCGTCTCGCCCGACCACC
AGGGCAAGGGTCTGGGCAGCGCCGTCGTGCTCCCCGGAGTGGAGGCGGCCGAGCGCGCCGGGGTGCCCGC
CTTCCTGGAGACCTCCGCGCCCCGCAACCTCCCCTTCTACGAGCGGCTCGGCTTCACCGTCACCGCCGAC
GTCGAGGTGCCCGAAGGACCGCGCACCTGGTGCATGACCCGCAAGCCCGGTGCCTGACGCCCGCCCCACG
ACCCGCAGCGCCCGACCGAAAGGAGCGCACGACCCCATGCATCGGTACCTTTAAGACCAATGACTTACAA
GGCAGCTGTAGATCTTAGCCACTTTTTAAAAGAAAAGGGGGGACTGGAAGGGCTAATTCACTCCCAACGA
AGACAAGATCTGCTTTTTGCTTGTACTGGGTCTCTCTGGTTAGACCAGATCTGAGCCTGGGAGCTCTCTG
GCTAACTAGGGAACCCACTGCTTAAGCCTCAATAAAGCTTGCCTTGAGTGCTTCAAGTAGTGTGTGCCCG
TCTGTTGTGTGACTCTGGTAACTAGAGATCCCTCAGACCCTTTTAGTCAGTGTGGAAAATCTCTAGCAGT
AGTAGTTCATGTCATCTTATTATTCAGTATTTATAACTTGCAAAGAAATGAATATCAGAGAGTGAGAGGA
ACTTGTTTATTGCAGCTTATAATGGTTACAAATAAAGCAATAGCATCACAAATTTCACAAATAAAGCATT
TTTTTCACTGCATTCTAGTTGTGGTTTGTCCAAACTCATCAATGTATCTTATCATGTCTGGCTCTAGCTA
TCCCGCCCCTAACTCCGCCCATCCCGCCCCTAACTCCGCCCAGTTCCGCCCATTCTCCGCCCCATGGCTG
ACTAATTTTTTTTATTTATGCAGAGGCCGAGGCCGCCTCGGCCTCTGAGCTATTCCAGAAGTAGTGAGGA
GGCTTTTTTGGAGGCCTAGGGACGTACCCAATTCGCCCTATAGTGAGTCGTATTACGCGCGCTCACTGGC
CGTCGTTTTACAACGTCGTGACTGGGAAAACCCTGGCGTTACCCAACTTAATCGCCTTGCAGCACATCCC
CCTTTCGCCAGCTGGCGTAATAGCGAAGAGGCCCGCACCGATCGCCCTTCCCAACAGTTGCGCAGCCTGA
ATGGCGAATGGG
[124 nt withheld, positions 3653-3776]
C
[91 nt withheld, positions 3778-3868]
A
[49 nt withheld, positions 3870-3918]
CCTTTGACGTTGGAGTCCACGTTCTTT
[37 nt withheld, positions 3946-3982]
ACCCTATCTCGGTCTATTCTTTTGATTTATAAGGGATTTTGCCGATTTCGGCCTATTGGTTAAAAAATGA
GCTGATTTAACAAAAATTTAACGCGAATTTTAACAAAATATTAACGCTTACAATTTAGGTGGCACTTTTC
GGGGAAATGTGCGCGGAACCCCTATTTGTTTATTTTTCTAAATACATTCAAATATGTATCCGCTCATGAG
ACAATAACCCTGATAAATGCTTCAATAATATTGAAAAAGGAAGAGTATGAGTATTCAACATTTCCGTGTC
GCCCTTATTCCCTTTTTTGCGGCATTTTGCCTTCCTGTTTTTGCTCACCCAGAAACGCTGGTGAAAGTAA
AAGATGCTGAAGATCAGTTGGGTGCACGAGTGGGTTACATCGAACTGGATCTCAACAGCGGTAAGATCCT
TGAGAGTTTTCGCCCCGAAGAACGTTTTCCAATGATGAGCACTTTTAAAGTTCTGCTATGTGGCGCGGTA
TTATCCCGTATTGACGCCGGGCAAGAGCAACTCGGTCGCCGCATACACTATTCTCAGAATGACTTGGTTG
AGTACTCACCAGTCACAGAAAAGCATCTTACGGATGGCATGACAGTAAGAGAATTATGCAGTGCTGCCAT
AACCATGAGTGATAACACTGCGGCCAACTTACTTCTGACAACGATCGGAGGACCGAAGGAGCTAACCGCT
TTTTTGCACAACATGGGGGATCATGTAACTCGCCTTGATCGTTGGGAACCGGAGCTGAATGAAGCCATAC
CAAACGACGAGCGTGACACCACGATGCCTGTAGCAATGGCAACAACGTTGCGCAAACTATTAACTGGCGA
ACTACTTACTCTAGCTTCCCGGCAACAATTAATAGACTGGATGGAGGCGGATAAAGTTGCAGGACCACTT
CTGCGCTCGGCCCTTCCGGCTGGCTGGTTTATTGCTGATAAATCTGGAGCCGGTGAGCGTGGGTCTCGCG
GTATCATTGCAGCACTGGGGCCAGATGGTAAGCCCTCCCGTATCGTAGTTATCTACACGACGGGGAGTCA
GGCAACTATGGATGAACGAAATAGACAGATCGCTGAGATAGGTGCCTCACTGATTAAGCATTGGTAACTG
TCAGACCAAGTTTACTCATATATACTTTAGATTGATTTAAAACTTCATTTTTAATTTAAAAGGATCTAGG
TGAAGATCCTTTTTGATAATCTCATGACCAAAATCCCTTAACGTGAGTTTTCGTTCCACTGAGCGTCAGA
CCCCGTAGAAAAGATCAAAGGATCTTCTTGAGATCCTTTTTTTCTGCGCGTAATCTGCTGCTTGCAAACA
AAAAAACCACCGCTACCAGCGGTGGTTTGTTTGCCGGATCAAGAGCTACCAACTCTTTTTCCGAAGGTAA
CTGGCTTCAGCAGAGCGCAGATACCAAATACTGTTCTTCTAGTGTAGCCGTAGTTAGGCCACCACTTCAA
GAACTCTGTAGCACCGCCTACATACCTCGCTCTGCTAATCCTGTTACCAGTGGCTGCTGCCAGTGGCGAT
AAGTCGTGTCTTACCGGGTTGGACTCAAGACGATAGTTACCGGATAAGGCGCAGCGGTCGGGCTGAACGG
GGGGTTCGTGCACACAGCCCAGCTTGGAGCGAACGACCTACACCGAACTGAGATACCTACAGCGTGAGCT
ATGAGAAAGCGCCACGCTTCCCGAAGGGAGAAAGGCGGACAGGTATCCGGTAAGCGGCAGGGTCGGAACA
GGAGAGCGCACGAGGGAGCTTCCAGGGGGAAACGCCTGGTATCTTTATAGTCCTGTCGGGTTTCGCCACC
TCTGACTTGAGCGTCGATTTTTGTGATGCTCGTCAGGGGGGCGGAGCCTATGGAAAAACGCCAGCAACGC
GGCCTTTTTACGGTTCCTGGCCTTTTGCTGGCCTTTTGCTCACATGTTCTTTCCTGCGTTATCCCCTGAT
TCTGTGGATAACCGTATTACCGCCTTTGAGTGAGCTGATACCGCTCGCCGCAGCCGAACGACCGAGCGCA
GCGAGTCAGTGAGCGAGGAAGCGGAAGAGCGCCCAATACGCAAACCGCCTCTCCCCGCGCGTTGGCCGAT
TCATTAATGCAGCTGGCACGACAGGTTTCCCGACTGGAAAGCGGGCAGTGAGCGCAACGCAATTAATGTG
AGTTAGCTCACTCATTAGGCACCCCAGGCTTTACACTTTATGCTTCCGGCTCGTATGTTGTGTGGAATTG
TGAGCGGATAACAATTTCACACAGGAAACAGCTATGACCATGATTACGCCAAGCGCGCAATTAACCCTCA
CTAAAGGGAACAAAAGCTGGAGCTGCAAGCTTAATGTAGTCTTATGCAATACTCTTGTAGTCTTGCAACA
TGGTAACGATGAGTTAGCAACATGCCTTACAAGGAGAGAAAAAGCACCGTGCATGCCGATTGGTGGAAGT
AAGGTGGTACGATCGTGCCTTATTAGGAAGGCAACAGACGGGTCTGACATGGATTGGACGAACCACTGAA
TTGCCGCATTGCAGAGATATTGTATTTAAGTGCCTAGCTCGATACATAAACGGGTCTCTCTGGTTAGACC
AGATCTGAGCCTGGGAGCTCTCTGGCTAACTAGGGAACCCACTGCTTAAGCCTCAATAAAGCTTGCCTTG
AGTGCTTCAAGTAGTGTGTGCCCGTCTGTTGTGTGACTCTGGTAACTAGAGATCCCTCAGACCCTTTTAG
TCAGTGTGGAAAATCTCTAGCAGTGGCGCCCGAACAGGGACTTGAAAGCGAAAGGGAAACCAGAGGAGCT
CTCTCGACGCAGGACTCGGCTTGCTGAAGCGCGCACGGCAAGAGGCGAGGGGCGGCGACTGGTGAGTACG
CCAAAAATTTTGACTAGCGGAGGCTAGAAGGAGAGAGATGGGTGCGAGAGCGTCAGTATTAAGCGGGGGA
GAATTAGATCGCGATGGGAAAAAATTCGGTTAAGGCCAGGGGGAAAGAAAAAATATAAATTAAAACATAT
AGTATGGGCAAGCAGGGAGCTAGAACGATTCGCAGTTAATCCTGGCCTGTTAGAAACATCAGAAGGCTGT
AGACAAATACTGGGACAGCTACAACCATCCCTTCAGACAGGATCAGAAGAACTTAGATCATTATATAATA
CAGTAGCAACCCTCTATTGTGTGCATCAAAGGATAGAGATAAAAGACACCAAGGAAGCTTTAGACAAGAT
AGAGGAAGAGCAAAACAAAAGTAAGACCACCGCACAGCAAGCGGCCGCTGATCTTCAGACCTGGAGGAGG
AGATATGAGGGACAATTGGAGAAGTGAATTATATAAATATAAAGTAGTAAAAATTGAACCATTAGGAGTA
GCACCCACCAAGGCAAAGAGAAGAGTGGTGCAGAGAGAAAAAAGAGCAGTGGGAATAGGAGCTTTGTTCC
TTGGGTTCTTGGGAGCAGCAGGAAGCACTATGGGCGCAGCGTCAATGACGCTGACGGTACAGGCCAGACA
ATTATTGTCTGGTATAGTGCAGCAGCAGAACAATTTGCTGAGGGCTATTGAGGCGCAACAGCATCTGTTG
CAACTCACAGTCTGGGGCATCAAGCAGCTCCAGGCAAGAATCCTGGCTGTGGAAAGATACCTAAAGGATC
AACAGCTCCTGGGGATTTGGGGTTGCTCTGGAAAACTCATTTGCACCACTGCTGTGCCTTGGAATGCTAG
TTGGAGTAATAAATCTCTGGAACAGATTTGGAATCACACGACCTGGATGGAGTGGGACAGAGAAATTAAC
AATTACACAAGCTTAATACACTCCTTAATTGAAGAATCGCAAAACCAGCAAGAAAAGAATGAACAAGAAT
TATTGGAATTAGATAAATGGGCAAGTTTGTGGAATTGGTTTAACATAACAAATTGGCTGTGGTATATAAA
ATTATTCATAATGATAGTAGGAGGCTTGGTAGGTTTAAGAATAGTTTTTGCTGTACTTTCTATAGTGAAT
AGAGTTAGGCAGGGATATTCACCATTATCGTTTCAGACCCACCTCCCAACCCCGAGGGGACCCGACAGGC
CCGAAGGAATAGAAGAAGAAGGTGGAGAGAGAGACAGAGACAGATCCATTCGATTAGTGAACGGATCTCG
ACGGTATCGATCACGAGACTAGCCTCGAGCGGCCGCCCCCTTCACCGAGGGCCTATTTCCCATGATTCCT
TCATATTTGCATATACGATACAAGGCTGTTAGAGAGATAATTGGAATTAATTTGACTGTAAACACAAAGA
TATTAGTACAAAATACGTGACGTAGAAAGTAATAATTTCTTGGGTAGTTTGCAGTTTTAAAATTATGTTT
TAAAATGGACTATCA
Features (pLannotate 1.2.2; 29 found; start..end, strand, type, name):
    131..334     +  promoter       CMV promoter: human cytomegalovirus (CMV) immediate early promoter
    379..1095    +  CDS            EGFP: EGFP is a basic (constitutively fluorescent) green fluorescent protein published in 1996, derived from Aequorea victoria. It is reported to be a rapidly-maturing weak dimer with moderate acid sensitivity.
   1096..1126    +  misc_feature   MCS (fragment): multiple cloning site
   1420..1537    +  misc_feature   cPPT/CTS: central polypurine tract and central termination sequence of HIV-1
   1586..2096    +  promoter       hPGK promoter: human phosphoglycerate kinase 1 promoter
   2118..2717    +  CDS            PuroR: puromycin N-acetyltransferase; pac from Streptomyces alboniger; confers resistance to puromycin
   2760..2843    +  CDS            nef (fragment): NEF_HV1Z2 - Experimental evidence at protein level: Swiss-Prot protein existence level 1. Extracellular Nef protein targets CD4(+) T-lymphocytes for apoptosis by interacting with CXCR4 surface receptors. From Human immunodeficiency virus type 1 group M subtype D (isolate Z2/CDC-Z34) (HIV-1).
   2845..3078    +  LTR            3' LTR (ΔU3): self-inactivating 3' long terminal repeat (LTR) from HIV-1
   3150..3271    +  polyA_signal   SV40 poly(A) signal: SV40 polyadenylation signal
   3311..3446    +  rep_origin     SV40 ori: SV40 origin of replication
   3467..3485    -  promoter       T7 promoter: promoter for bacteriophage T7 RNA polymerase
   3493..3648    +  CDS            lacZα (fragment): LacZα fragment of β-galactosidase; lacZ fragment
   3653..4081    +  rep_origin     f1 ori (sequence partly withheld): f1 bacteriophage origin of replication; arrow indicates direction of (+) strand synthesis
   4134..4238    +  promoter       AmpR promoter: bla
   4239..5099    +  CDS            AmpR: β-lactamase; bla; confers resistance to ampicillin, carbenicillin, and related antibiotics
   5270..5858    +  rep_origin     ori: high-copy-number ColE1/pMB1/pBR322/pUC origin of replication
   6041..6133    +  CDS            lacI (fragment): lac repressor; lacI; The lac repressor binds to the lac operator to inhibit transcription in E. coli. This inhibition can be relieved by adding lactose or isopropyl-β-D-thiogalactopyranoside (IPTG).
   6146..6167    +  protein_bind   CAP binding site: CAP binding activates transcription in the presence of cAMP. E. coli catabolite activator protein
   6182..6212    +  promoter       lac promoter: promoter for the E. coli lac operon
   6220..6236    +  protein_bind   lac operator: The lac repressor binds to the lac operator to inhibit transcription in E. coli. This inhibition can be relieved by adding lactose or isopropyl-β-D-thiogalactopyranoside (IPTG). lac repressor encoded by lacI
   6281..6299    +  promoter       T3 promoter: promoter for bacteriophage T3 RNA polymerase
   6327..6553    +  promoter       RSV promoter: Rous sarcoma virus enhancer/promoter
   6554..6734    +  LTR            5' LTR (truncated): truncated 5' long terminal repeat (LTR) from HIV-1
   6781..6906    +  misc_feature   HIV-1 Ψ: packaging signal of human immunodeficiency virus type 1
   6890..7253    +  CDS            HIV-1 gag (fragment): gag protein from human immunodeficiency virus 1; gag
   7399..7632    +  misc_feature   RRE: The Rev response element (RRE) of HIV-1 allows for Rev-dependent mRNA export from the nucleus to the cytoplasm.
   8009..8109    +  CDS            Rev (fragment): human immunodeficiency virus 1 (HIV-1) Rev protein; rev; enhances nuclear export of unspliced and incompletely spliced viral mRNAs
   8159..5       +  promoter       U6 promoter (fragment) (across the origin): RNA polymerase III promoter for human U6 snRNA
   8333..130     +  enhancer       CMV enhancer (fragment) (across the origin): human cytomegalovirus immediate early enhancer; contains an 18-bp deletion relative to the standard CMV enhancer
