[The description below was written by a language model from this plasmid's Addgene catalogue record and pLannotate feature annotations shown in this document.]
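Description:
pLJM1-EGFP-BarcodeV2 is a third-generation-style, self-inactivating HIV-1 lentiviral transfer plasmid built on the pLJM1-EGFP backbone, carrying the GESTALT V2 lineage-tracing barcode. In bacteria it is maintained through a high-copy ColE1/pUC-type origin and selected with ampicillin (β-lactamase). The backbone also retains an f1 origin, an SV40 origin and poly(A) signal, and remnants of lac, T3 and T7 elements. The viral portion starts with an RSV promoter fused to a truncated 5' LTR, which drives genomic RNA production in packaging cells. This is followed by the Ψ packaging signal with a gag fragment, the Rev response element for nuclear export of the unspliced genome, a cPPT/CTS element, and a ΔU3 3' LTR that inactivates LTR promoter activity after integration.

Two expression units lie between the LTRs. A CMV enhancer/promoter drives EGFP, and according to the depositor the 252 bp V2 barcode was inserted by Gibson assembly at the 3' terminus of EGFP. The feature table does not annotate the barcode itself, but there is an unannotated stretch between the multiple-cloning-site fragment after EGFP and the cPPT, which is consistent with that placement. Downstream, a human PGK promoter drives puromycin N-acetyltransferase, allowing selection of transduced mammalian cells.

The construct is intended to integrate a GESTALT barcode into the genome of target cells. Integrants can be identified by EGFP fluorescence and enriched by puromycin selection. In the associated work, such barcodes serve as genome-editing targets that accumulate combinatorial edits over time, and these edits are read out to reconstruct cell lineage relationships. The editing reagents are not encoded on this plasmid.
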