Addgene plasmid #78632: pLJM1-EGFP-BarcodeV2
Purpose: GESTALT V2 integrating barcode with Puro and EGFP
Depositing lab: Jay Shendure. Depositing organization: University of Washington. Publication: Whole organism lineage tracing by combinatorial and cumulative genome editing. McKenna A, Findlay GM, Gagnon JA, Horwitz MS, Schier AF, Shendure J. Science. 2016 May 26. pii: aaf7907. 10.1126/science.aaf7907 PubMed 27229144.
Backbone
  Vector backbone: pLJM1-EGFP
  Backbone manufacturer: https://www.addgene.org/19319/
  Backbone size w/o insert (bp): 8083
  Total vector size (bp): 8337
  Vector type: Lentiviral
  Selectable markers: Puromycin
Growth in bacteria
  Bacterial resistance: Ampicillin, 100 μg/mL
  Growth temperature: 37°C
  Growth strain: NEB Stable
  Copy number: High Copy
Gene/Insert
  Gene/Insert name: GESTALT V2 insert (alt name: V2)
  Species: H. sapiens (human)
  Insert size (bp): 252
  Cloning method: Gibson Cloning
  Sequencing primers: 5′ CGAATTCTCGACCTCGAGACA; 3′ CGAAGCTTGAGCTCGAGATCTGAGT
Resource information
  A portion of this plasmid was derived from a plasmid made by: https://www.addgene.org/19319/
Terms and licenses: Academic/Nonprofit Terms; Industry Terms: Not Available to Industry
Depositor comments: Addgene 19319 - pLJM1-EGFP, with GESTALT V2 barcode insert at the 3' terminus of EGFP
How to cite: pLJM1-EGFP-BarcodeV2 was a gift from Jay Shendure (Addgene plasmid # 78632 ; http://n2t.net/addgene:78632 ; RRID:Addgene_78632)
