>Addgene plasmid #78632 | pLJM1-EGFP-BarcodeV2 | depositor partial sequence | sequence record 147178 | sanger with 5' primer GATCTCGAGCTCAAGCTTCG
TGTGCGGCCAGAGGTGGAGGAATAGGCCACTGCGACTGGAGGAGGTGGATACTGGCACTGCAGCCTGGGG
GTGAGGTAGATGCCACAGCGGCCGGAGGTGGCAGTTCTAGGCACGGAGGCTGGAAGTGGTGGTGAAAGGC
ACTGGGGCAGGAGATGGAGGACTTTGTCACTGCGGCTGCAGATGGTGGGAATTGGCTCTTCGGCTGGAGG
TAGAGGCTAATCGAATTCTCGACCTCGAGACAAATGGCAGTATTCATCCACAATTTTAAAAGAAAAGGGG
GGATTGGGGGGTACAGTGCAGGGGAAAGAATAGTAGACATAATAGCAACAGACATACAAACTAAAGAATT
ACAAAAACAAATTACAAAAATTCAAAATTTTCGGGTTTATTACAGGGACAGCAGAGATCCACTTTGGCCG
CGGCTCGAGGGGGTTGGGGTTGCGCCTTTTCCAAGGCAGCCCTGGGTTTGCGCAGGGACGCGGCTGCTCT
GGGCGTGGTTCCGGGAAACGCAGCGGCGCCGACCCTGGGTCTCGCACATTCTTCACGTCCGTTCGCAGCG
TCACCCGGATCTTCGCCGCTACCCTTGTGGGCCCCCCGGCGACGCTTCCTGCTCCGCCCCTAAGTCGGGA
AGGTTCCTTGCGGTTCGCGGCGTGCCGGACGTGACAAACGGAAGCCGCACGTCTCACTAGTACCCTCGCA
GACGGACAGCGCCAGGGAGCAATGGCAGCGCGCCGACCGCGATGGGCTGTGGCCAATAGCGGCTGCTCAG
CAGGGCGCGCCGAGAGCAGCGGCCGGGAAGGGGCGGTGCGGGAGGCGGGGTGTGGGGCGGTAGTGTGGGC
CCTGTTCCTGCCCGCGCGGTGTTCCGCATTCTGCAAGCCTCCGGAGCGCACGTCGGCAGTCGGCTCCCTC
GTTGACCGAATCACCGACCTCTCTCCCCAGGGGGATCCACCGGAGCTTACCATGACCGAGTACAAGCCCA
CGG
