>Addgene plasmid #78632 | pLJM1-EGFP-BarcodeV2 | addgene partial sequence | sequence record 152410 | EGFP-C 5'-CATGGTCCTGCTGGAGTTCGTG-3'
AGTCCGGACTCAGATCTCGAGCTCAAGCTTCGAGCACTGTGGCTGGGGGAGGTGGAAATCGGCTGTGCGG
CCAGAGGTGGAGGAATAGGCCACTGCGACTGGAGGAGGTGGATACTGGCACTGCAGCCTGGGGGTGAGGT
AGATGCCACAGCGGCCGGAGGTGGCAGTTCTAGGCACGGAGGCTGGAAGTGGTGGTGAAAGGCACTGGGG
CAGGAGATGGAGGACTTTGTCACTGCGGCTGCAGATGGTGGGAATTGGCTCTTCGGCTGGAGGTAGAGGC
TAATCGAATTCTCGACCTCGAGACAAATGGCAGTATTCATCCACAATTTTAAAAGAAAAGGGGGGATTGG
GGGGTACAGTGCAGGGGAAAGAATAGTAGACATAATAGCAACAGACATACAAACTAAAGAATTACAAAAA
CAAATTACAAAAATTCAAAATTTTCGGGTTTATTACAGGGACAGCAGAGATCCACTTTGGCCGCGGCTCG
AGGGGGTTGGGGTTGCGCCTTTTCCAAGGCAGCCCTGGGTTTGCGCAGGGACGCGGCTGCTCTGGGCGTG
GTTCCGGGAAACGCAGCGGCGCCGACCCTGGGTCTCGCACATTCTTCACGTCCGTTCGCAGCGTCACCCG
GATCTTCGCCGCTACCCTTGTGGGCCCCCCGGCGACGCTTCCTGCTCCGCCCCTAAGTCGGGAAGGTTCC
TTGCGGTTCGCGGCGTGCCGGACGTGACAAACGGAAGCCGCACGTCTCACTAGTACCCTCGCAGACGGAC
AGCGCCAGGGAGCAATGGCAGCGCGCCGACCGCGATGGGCTGTGGCCAATAGCGGCTGCTCAGCAGGGCG
CGCCGAGAGCAGCGGCCGGGAAGGGGCCG
