>Addgene plasmid #78632 | pLJM1-EGFP-BarcodeV2 | addgene partial sequence | sequence record 152411 | SV40pA-R 5'-GAAATTTGTGATGCTATTGC-3'
GTTCCTCTCACTCTCTGATATTCATTTCTTTGCAAGTTATAAATACTGAATAATAAGATGACATGAACTA
CTACTGCTAGAGATTTTCCACACTGACTAAAAGGGTCTGAGGGATCTCTAGTTACCAGAGTCACACAACA
GACGGGCACACACTACTTGAAGCACTCAAGGCAAGCTTTATTGAGGCTTAAGCAGTGGGTTCCCTAGTTA
GCCAGAGAGCTCCCAGGCTCAGATCTGGTCTAACCAGAGAGACCCAGTACAAGCAAAAAGCAGATCTTGT
CTTCGTTGGGAGTGAATTAGCCCTTCCAGTCCCCCCTTTTCTTTTAAAAAGTGGCTAAGATCTACAGCTG
CCTTGTAAGTCATTGGTCTTAAAGGTACCGATGCATGGGGTCGTGCGCTCCTTTCGGTCGGGCGCTGCGG
GTCGTGGGGCGGGCGTCAGGCACCGGGCTTGCGGGTCATGCACCAGGTGCGCGGTCCTTCGGGCACCTCG
ACGTCGGCGGTGACGGTGAAGCCGAGCCGCTCGTAGAAGGGGAGGTTGCGGGGCGCGGAGGTCTCCAGGA
AGGCGGGCACCCCGGCGCGCTCGGCCGCCTCCACTCCGGGGAGCACGACGGCGCTGCCCAGACCCTTGCC
CTGGTGGTCGGGCGAGACGCCGACGGTGGCCAGGAACCACGCGGGCTCCTTGGGCCGGTGCGGCGCCAGG
AGGCCTTCCATCTGTTGCTGCGCGGCCAGCCGGGAACCGCTCAACTCGGCCATGCGCGGGCCGATCTCGG
CGAACACCGCCCCCGCTTCGACGCTCTCCGGCGTGGTCCAGACCGCCACCGCGGCGCCGTCGTCCGCGAC
CCACACCTTGCCGATGTCGAGCCCGACGCGCGTGAGGAAGAGTTCTTGCAGCTCGGTGACCCGCTCGATG
TGGCGGTCCGGATCGACGGTGTGGCGCGTG
